Addgene plasmid #221367: pET28a-ChmN-C47A
Purpose: Express C47A ChmN in E. coli
Depositing lab: Emily Balskus. Depositing organization: Harvard University. Publication: Elucidation of Chalkophomycin Biosynthesis Reveals N-Hydroxypyrrole-Forming Enzymes. Crooke AM, Chand AK, Cui Z, Balskus EP. J Am Chem Soc. 2024 Jun 12;146(23):16268-16280. doi: 10.1021/jacs.4c04712. Epub 2024 May 29. PubMed 38810110.
Backbone
  Vector backbone: pET28a
  Vector type: Bacterial Expression
Growth in bacteria
  Bacterial resistance: Kanamycin, 50 μg/mL
  Growth temperature: 37°C
  Growth strain: DH5alpha
  Copy number: High Copy
Gene/Insert
  Gene/Insert name: chmN-C47A
  Species: Streptomyces anulatus ATCC 11523
  Mutation: changed Cys 47 to Ala
  Tag / fusion protein: His6 (C terminal on backbone)
  Cloning method: Other
  Sequencing primers: 5′ T7
Terms and licenses: Academic/Nonprofit Terms; Industry Terms: Not Available to Industry
Depositor comments: Please visit https://www.biorxiv.org/content/10.1101/2024.01.24.577118v2 for bioRxiv preprint.
How to cite: pET28a-ChmN-C47A was a gift from Emily Balskus (Addgene plasmid # 221367 ; http://n2t.net/addgene:221367 ; RRID:Addgene_221367)
