[The description below was written by a language model from this plasmid's Addgene catalogue record and pLannotate feature annotations shown in this document.]
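Description:
pET28a-ChmN-C47A is a bacterial expression plasmid built on the pET28a backbone for producing a point mutant of ChmN, a protein from Streptomyces anulatus ATCC 11523, in E. coli. The insert carries a Cys47-to-Ala substitution and is fused to a C-terminal His6 tag supplied by the backbone, which allows purification by immobilised metal affinity chromatography. The plasmid is selected with kanamycin through the aph(3')-Ia (KanR) gene and replicates from a ColE1/pMB1-type origin. The catalogue lists it as high copy, although the feature table also shows the rop gene and the bom region inherited from pBR322, which normally moderate copy number. An f1 origin is present as well.

Expression follows the standard pET arrangement. A T7 promoter is followed directly by a lac operator and the strong T7 gene 10 ribosome binding site, and the unit ends at the T7 terminator. The plasmid-borne lacI gene, with its own promoter, supplies repressor to keep transcription off until IPTG is added in a host that provides T7 RNA polymerase. The automated annotation does not label the chmN coding sequence itself. It presumably occupies the unannotated stretch between the RBS and the His tag fragment, which sits at the start of the circular record. The short "TcR", "SET1" and "AmpR promoter" fragments appear to be backbone remnants or partial matches rather than functional elements.

The associated work concerns chalkophomycin biosynthesis and N-hydroxypyrrole-forming enzymes, so the construct most likely serves to produce the C47A variant for comparison with wild-type ChmN. The record does not state the specific role of residue 47.
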