Features (pLannotate 1.2.2; 18 found; start..end, strand, type, name):
      4..21      +  CDS            9xHis (fragment): 9xHis affinity tag
     31..80      +  CDS            SET1 (fragment): solubility-enhancement tag derived from T7 phage gene 10B
     88..135     +  terminator     T7 terminator: transcription terminator for bacteriophage T7 RNA polymerase
    172..600     +  rep_origin     f1 ori (sequence partly withheld): f1 bacteriophage origin of replication; arrow indicates direction of (+) strand synthesis
    653..710     +  promoter       AmpR promoter (fragment): bla
    719..1534    -  CDS            KanR: aminoglycoside phosphotransferase; aph(3')-Ia; confers resistance to kanamycin in bacteria or G418 (Geneticin®) in eukaryotes
   1656..2244    +  rep_origin     ori: high-copy-number ColE1/pMB1/pBR322/pUC origin of replication
   2430..2569    -  misc_feature   bom: basis of mobility region from pBR322
   2671..2862    -  CDS            rop: Rop protein, which maintains plasmids at low copy number; rop
   2879..3259    +  CDS            YPB1_ECOLX: Protein predicted: Swiss-Prot protein existence level 4. From Escherichia coli.
   3331..3622    -  CDS            TcR (fragment): tetracycline efflux protein; tet; confers resistance to tetracycline
   3637..3658    -  protein_bind   CAP binding site: CAP binding activates transcription in the presence of cAMP. E. coli catabolite activator protein
   3671..4753    -  CDS            lacI: lac repressor; lacI; The lac repressor binds to the lac operator to inhibit transcription in E. coli. This inhibition can be relieved by adding lactose or isopropyl-β-D-thiogalactopyranoside (IPTG).
   4754..4831    -  promoter       lacI promoter: lacI
   4839..5118    -  CDS            TcR (fragment): tetracycline efflux protein; tet; confers resistance to tetracycline
   5140..5158    +  promoter       T7 promoter: promoter for bacteriophage T7 RNA polymerase
   5159..5183    +  protein_bind   lac operator: The lac repressor binds to the lac operator to inhibit transcription in E. coli. This inhibition can be relieved by adding lactose or isopropyl-β-D-thiogalactopyranoside (IPTG). lac repressor encoded by lacI
   5198..5220    +  RBS            RBS: efficient ribosome binding site from bacteriophage T7 gene 10 (Olins and Rangwala, 1989)
>Addgene plasmid #221367 | pET28a-ChmN-C47A | addgene full sequence | sequence record 438175 | Addgene NGS Result
GAGCACCACCACCACCACCACTGAGATCCGGCTGCTAACAAAGCCCGAAAGGAAGCTGAGTTGGCTGCTG
CCACCGCTGAGCAATAACTAGCATAACCCCTTGGGGCCTCTAAACGGGTCTTGAGGGGTTTTTTGCTGAA
AGGAGGAACTATATCCGGATTGGCGAATGGG
[124 nt withheld, positions 172-295]
C
[91 nt withheld, positions 297-387]
A
[49 nt withheld, positions 389-437]
CCTTTGACGTTGGAGTCCACGTTCTTT
[37 nt withheld, positions 465-501]
ACCCTATCTCGGTCTATTCTTTTGATTTATAAGGGATTTTGCCGATTTCGGCCTATTGGTTAAAAAATGA
GCTGATTTAACAAAAATTTAACGCGAATTTTAACAAAATATTAACGCTTACAATTTAGGTGGCACTTTTC
GGGGAAATGTGCGCGGAACCCCTATTTGTTTATTTTTCTAAATACATTCAAATATGTATCCGCTCATGAA
TTAATTCTTAGAAAAACTCATCGAGCATCAAATGAAACTGCAATTTATTCATATCAGGATTATCAATACC
ATATTTTTGAAAAAGCCGTTTCTGTAATGAAGGAGAAAACTCACCGAGGCAGTTCCATAGGATGGCAAGA
TCCTGGTATCGGTCTGCGATTCCGACTCGTCCAACATCAATACAACCTATTAATTTCCCCTCGTCAAAAA
TAAGGTTATCAAGTGAGAAATCACCATGAGTGACGACTGAATCCGGTGAGAATGGCAAAAGTTTATGCAT
TTCTTTCCAGACTTGTTCAACAGGCCAGCCATTACGCTCGTCATCAAAATCACTCGCATCAACCAAACCG
TTATTCATTCGTGATTGCGCCTGAGCGAGACGAAATACGCGATCGCTGTTAAAAGGACAATTACAAACAG
GAATCGAATGCAACCGGCGCAGGAACACTGCCAGCGCATCAACAATATTTTCACCTGAATCAGGATATTC
TTCTAATACCTGGAATGCTGTTTTCCCGGGGATCGCAGTGGTGAGTAACCATGCATCATCAGGAGTACGG
ATAAAATGCTTGATGGTCGGAAGAGGCATAAATTCCGTCAGCCAGTTTAGTCTGACCATCTCATCTGTAA
CATCATTGGCAACGCTACCTTTGCCATGTTTCAGAAACAACTCTGGCGCATCGGGCTTCCCATACAATCG
ATAGATTGTCGCACCTGATTGCCCGACATTATCGCGAGCCCATTTATACCCATATAAATCAGCATCCATG
TTGGAATTTAATCGCGGCCTAGAGCAAGACGTTTCCCGTTGAATATGGCTCATAACACCCCTTGTATTAC
TGTTTATGTAAGCAGACAGTTTTATTGTTCATGACCAAAATCCCTTAACGTGAGTTTTCGTTCCACTGAG
CGTCAGACCCCGTAGAAAAGATCAAAGGATCTTCTTGAGATCCTTTTTTTCTGCGCGTAATCTGCTGCTT
GCAAACAAAAAAACCACCGCTACCAGCGGTGGTTTGTTTGCCGGATCAAGAGCTACCAACTCTTTTTCCG
AAGGTAACTGGCTTCAGCAGAGCGCAGATACCAAATACTGTCCTTCTAGTGTAGCCGTAGTTAGGCCACC
ACTTCAAGAACTCTGTAGCACCGCCTACATACCTCGCTCTGCTAATCCTGTTACCAGTGGCTGCTGCCAG
TGGCGATAAGTCGTGTCTTACCGGGTTGGACTCAAGACGATAGTTACCGGATAAGGCGCAGCGGTCGGGC
TGAACGGGGGGTTCGTGCACACAGCCCAGCTTGGAGCGAACGACCTACACCGAACTGAGATACCTACAGC
GTGAGCTATGAGAAAGCGCCACGCTTCCCGAAGGGAGAAAGGCGGACAGGTATCCGGTAAGCGGCAGGGT
CGGAACAGGAGAGCGCACGAGGGAGCTTCCAGGGGGAAACGCCTGGTATCTTTATAGTCCTGTCGGGTTT
CGCCACCTCTGACTTGAGCGTCGATTTTTGTGATGCTCGTCAGGGGGGCGGAGCCTATGGAAAAACGCCA
GCAACGCGGCCTTTTTACGGTTCCTGGCCTTTTGCTGGCCTTTTGCTCACATGTTCTTTCCTGCGTTATC
CCCTGATTCTGTGGATAACCGTATTACCGCCTTTGAGTGAGCTGATACCGCTCGCCGCAGCCGAACGACC
GAGCGCAGCGAGTCAGTGAGCGAGGAAGCGGAAGAGCGCCTGATGCGGTATTTTCTCCTTACGCATCTGT
GCGGTATTTCACACCGCAATGGTGCACTCTCAGTACAATCTGCTCTGATGCCGCATAGTTAAGCCAGTAT
ACACTCCGCTATCGCTACGTGACTGGGTCATGGCTGCGCCCCGACACCCGCCAACACCCGCTGACGCGCC
CTGACGGGCTTGTCTGCTCCCGGCATCCGCTTACAGACAAGCTGTGACCGTCTCCGGGAGCTGCATGTGT
CAGAGGTTTTCACCGTCATCACCGAAACGCGCGAGGCAGCTGCGGTAAAGCTCATCAGCGTGGTCGTGAA
GCGATTCACAGATGTCTGCCTGTTCATCCGCGTCCAGCTCGTTGAGTTTCTCCAGAAGCGTTAATGTCTG
GCTTCTGATAAAGCGGGCCATGTTAAGGGCGGTTTTTTCCTGTTTGGTCACTGATGCCTCCGTGTAAGGG
GGATTTCTGTTCATGGGGGTAATGATACCGATGAAACGAGAGAGGATGCTCACGATACGGGTTACTGATG
ATGAACATGCCCGGTTACTGGAACGTTGTGAGGGTAAACAACTGGCGGTATGGATGCGGCGGGACCAGAG
AAAAATCACTCAGGGTCAATGCCAGCGCTTCGTTAATACAGATGTAGGTGTTCCACAGGGTAGCCAGCAG
CATCCTGCGATGCAGATCCGGAACATAATGGTGCAGGGCGCTGACTTCCGCGTTTCCAGACTTTACGAAA
CACGGAAACCGAAGACCATTCATGTTGTTGCTCAGGTCGCAGACGTTTTGCAGCAGCAGTCGCTTCACGT
TCGCTCGCGTATCGGTGATTCATTCTGCTAACCAGTAAGGCAACCCCGCCAGCCTAGCCGGGTCCTCAAC
GACAGGAGCACGATCATGCGCACCCGTGGGGCCGCCATGCCGGCGATAATGGCCTGCTTCTCGCCGAAAC
GTTTGGTGGCGGGACCAGTGACGAAGGCTTGAGCGAGGGCGTGCAAGATTCCGAATACCGCAAGCGACAG
GCCGATCATCGTCGCGCTCCAGCGAAAGCGGTCCTCGCCGAAAATGACCCAGAGCGCTGCCGGCACCTGT
CCTACGAGTTGCATGATAAAGAAGACAGTCATAAGTGCGGCGACGATAGTCATGCCCCGCGCCCACCGGA
AGGAGCTGACTGGGTTGAAGGCTCTCAAGGGCATCGGTCGAGATCCCGGTGCCTAATGAGTGAGCTAACT
TACATTAATTGCGTTGCGCTCACTGCCCGCTTTCCAGTCGGGAAACCTGTCGTGCCAGCTGCATTAATGA
ATCGGCCAACGCGCGGGGAGAGGCGGTTTGCGTATTGGGCGCCAGGGTGGTTTTTCTTTTCACCAGTGAG
ACGGGCAACAGCTGATTGCCCTTCACCGCCTGGCCCTGAGAGAGTTGCAGCAAGCGGTCCACGCTGGTTT
GCCCCAGCAGGCGAAAATCCTGTTTGATGGTGGTTAACGGCGGGATATAACATGAGCTGTCTTCGGTATC
GTCGTATCCCACTACCGAGATATCCGCACCAACGCGCAGCCCGGACTCGGTAATGGCGCGCATTGCGCCC
AGCGCCATCTGATCGTTGGCAACCAGCATCGCAGTGGGAACGATGCCCTCATTCAGCATTTGCATGGTTT
GTTGAAAACCGGACATGGCACTCCAGTCGCCTTCCCGTTCCGCTATCGGCTGAATTTGATTGCGAGTGAG
ATATTTATGCCAGCCAGCCAGACGCAGACGCGCCGAGACAGAACTTAATGGGCCCGCTAACAGCGCGATT
TGCTGGTGACCCAATGCGACCAGATGCTCCACGCCCAGTCGCGTACCGTCTTCATGGGAGAAAATAATAC
TGTTGATGGGTGTCTGGTCAGAGACATCAAGAAATAACGCCGGAACATTAGTGCAGGCAGCTTCCACAGC
AATGGCATCCTGGTCATCCAGCGGATAGTTAATGATCAGCCCACTGACGCGTTGCGCGAGAAGATTGTGC
ACCGCCGCTTTACAGGCTTCGACGCCGCTTCGTTCTACCATCGACACCACCACGCTGGCACCCAGTTGAT
CGGCGCGAGATTTAATCGCCGCGACAATTTGCGACGGCGCGTGCAGGGCCAGACTGGAGGTGGCAACGCC
AATCAGCAACGACTGTTTGCCCGCCAGTTGTTGTGCCACGCGGTTGGGAATGTAATTCAGCTCCGCCATC
GCCGCTTCCACTTTTTCCCGCGTTTTCGCAGAAACGTGGCTGGCCTGGTTCACCACGCGGGAAACGGTCT
GATAAGAGACACCGGCATACTCTGCGACATCGTATAACGTTACTGGTTTCACATTCACCACCCTGAATTG
ACTCTCTTCCGGGCGCTATCATGCCATACCGCGAAAGGTTTTGCGCCATTCGATGGTGTCCGGGATCTCG
ACGCTCTCCCTTATGCGACTCCTGCATTAGGAAGCAGCCCAGTAGTAGGTTGAGGCCGTTGAGCACCGCC
GCCGCAAGGAATGGTGCATGCAAGGAGATGGCGCCCAACAGTCCCCCGGCCACGGGGCCTGCCACCATAC
CCACGCCGAAACAAGCGCTCATGAGCCCGAAGTGGCGAGCCCGATCTTCCCCATCGGTGATGTCGGCGAT
ATAGGCGCCAGCAACCGCACCTGTGGCGCCGGTGATGCCGGCCACGATGCGTCCGGCGTAGAGGATCGAG
ATCTCGATCCCGCGAAATTAATACGACTCACTATAGGGGAATTGTGAGCGGATAACAATTCCCCTCTAGA
AATAATTTTGTTTAACTTTAAGAAGGAGATATACCATGCGTATGTTGTCGGCGAACACCCTGCCGTCCCC
CGGGAGTCTCACCTCCCAGGTGATAGGTGAAATTCCCGCATGGGGAATGTCCAGCGCGACGGAACTGATG
GGGAAACTGACCTCCTCCACCGCGCCGTTCCCCGCCACCTTCGCGGTCTCCGCGGCGAAGAAGGCCTCGC
TGCGGTTCGGCTTCATCGATGACCTCGACGACCAGGAGACCTGGGCGGCGTTACCCGGGATCATCACGTC
CTACCTGGAGACCTACCAGCAGATCGCCCGGGAGACCTCCCTCATCGTGCTCTTCCGCCCCGAGCGGGAG
ACCGGCGACGTCGCGCACTACCACCGGAAGTTCTGGGACGTCCTGCAGTACCTGCACCGGCACGACCCCG
AGTCGTGGCCGGACGGCATCCCCGAGGACCCCGAGGACGGCCGCTGGGAGTTCAGCTTCGCCGGCACCCC
CATCTTCGTCGTCTGCAACACCCCCGCGCACAAGCGCCGGGCGAGCCGGTCGAACCCCGAATTCATGATC
ACCTTCCAGCCGCGCTGGGTGTTCGAGGAGCTGGACTCCACCTCGGCGCGGGGCATCGCGGCCCGGCGTG
TCATCCGCAAGCGGCTGCGCGCCTTCGACAGCGAACAGCCCTCGCCGGAGCTGGGGAGCTACGGAGATCC
GGAGAACCGGGAATGGCGTCAGTACTTCCTCCCCGACGACAACGCGGAGAAGCCCGGTCGCTGCCCCTTC
CGCCACGGCGCGCACGGCGCCACCCCCGCGGCACAGGGTGAGGGCACCGGTGACAAGCTTGCGGCCGCAC
TC
